>Addgene plasmid #67047 | pCellFree_G03 TFF1 | addgene partial sequence | sequence record 118869 | EGFP-N 5'-CGTCGCCGTCCAGCTCGACCAG-3'
TTGCTTGTGCCGTGGTGATGGTGGTGATGGTGGTGACCAGAGGTGCCCATGGTTTCACTTACGTGTTTAA
TGTCTTTACAGACTTTATACATTACTGTCATGGTTAAATAAAATAAAATAAAATAAAATAAAATAAAATA
AAATAAAATAAAATAAAATAAAATAAACTTAAGATGTCCCTATAGTGAGTCGTATTAGACGTCAGGTGGC
ACTTTTCGGGGAAATGTGCGCGGAACCCCTATTTGTTTATTTTTCTAAATACATTCAAATATGTATCCGC
TCATGAGACAATAACCCTGATAAATGCTTCAATAATATTGAAAAAGGAAGAGTATGAGTATTCAACATTT
CCGTGTCGCCCTTATTCCCTTTTTTGCGGCATTTTGCCTTCCTGTTTTTGCTCACCCAGAAACGCTGGTG
AAAGTAAAAGATGCTGAAGATCAGTTGGGTGCACGAGTGGGTTACATCGAACTGGATCTCAACAGCGGTA
AGATCCTTGAGAGTTTTCGCCCCGAAGAACGTTTTCCAATGATGAGCACTTTTAAAGTTCTGCTATGTGG
CGCGGTATTATCCCGTATTGACGCCGGGCAAGAGCAACTCGGTCGCCGCATACACTATTCTCAGAATGAC
TTGGTTGAGTACTCACCAGTCACAGAAAAGCATCTTACGGATGGCATGACAGTAAGAGAATTATGCAGTG
CTGCCATAACCATGAGTGATAACACTGCGGCCAACTTACTTCTGACAACGATCGGAGGACCGAAGGAGCT
AACCGCTTTTTTGCACAACAT
