>Addgene plasmid #67047 | pCellFree_G03 TFF1 | addgene partial sequence | sequence record 119577 | T7term 5'-GCTAGTTATTGCTCAGCGG-3'
TACCACGCGTACCCAACACACGGACACATGCACGAACACGCATGCAGAGAGATCATACATCATCTATAGA
GAAGTACACGTAAAAGTAAGACTCGTCGTCTGCCAGCTACAACCGAGAAGGCGACGTGAAAGGAACAAGA
AAGGAGGAGGAGGGCGGCCGCTTACACCACTTTGTACAAGAAAGTTGGGTAAAATTCACACTCCTCTTCT
GGAGGGACGTCGATGGTATTAGGATAGAAGCACCAGGGGACCCCACGAACGGTGTCGTCGAAACAGCAGC
CCTTATTTGCACACTGGGAGGGCGTGACACCAGGAAAACCACAATTCTGTCTTTCACGGGGGGCCACTGT
ACACGTCTCTGTCTGGGCCTCGGCCAGGGTGCCGAGGGCCAGCATGGACACCAGGACCAGGGCGCAGATC
ACCTTGTTCTCCATGGTGGCCATGCCAACTTTTTTGTACAAACTTGTCGGACCCTGGAAGAGCACCTCCA
GCTTGTATAGCTCGTCCATGCCGAGAGTGATCCCGGCGGCGGTCACGAACTCCAGCAGGACCATGTGATC
GCGCTTCTCGTTGGGGTCTTTGCTCAGGGCGGACTGGGTGCTCAGGTAGTGGTTGTCGGGCAGCAGCACG
GGGCCGTCGCCGATGGGGGTGTTCTGCTGGTAGTGGTCGGCGAGCTGCACGCTGCCGTCCTCGATGTTGT
GGCGGATCTTGAAGTTCACCTTGATGCCGTTCTTCTGCTTGTCGGCCATGATATAGACGTTGTGGCTGTT
GTAGTTGTACTCCAGCTTGTGCCCCAGGATGTTGCCGTCCTCCTTGAAGTCGATGCCCTTCAGCTCGATG
CGGTTCACCAGGGTGTCGCCCTCGAACTTCACCTCGGCGCGGGTCTTGTAGTTGCCGTCGTCCTTGAAAA
AAATGGTGCGCTCCTGGACGTAGCCTTCGGGCATGGCGGACTTGAGAAGTCGTGCTGCTTCATGTGGTCG
GGGTAGCGGCTGAGCACTGCACGCCGTAGGTCAGGGTGGTCACGAAGGTGGCCAGGGCACGGGCAGCTTG
CCGGTGGTGCAAATGACTTCAGGGTCAGCTTGCCGTAGTG
