>Addgene plasmid #67047 | pCellFree_G03 TFF1 | addgene partial sequence | sequence record 119836 | EGFP-C 5'-CATGGTCCTGCTGGAGTTCGTG-3'
GACGAGCTATACAAGCTGGAGGTGCTCTTCCAGGGTCCGACAAGTTTGTACAAAAAAGTTGGCATGGCCA
CCATGGAGAACAAGGTGATCTGCGCCCTGGTCCTGGTGTCCATGCTGGCCCTCGGCACCCTGGCCGAGGC
CCAGACAGAGACGTGTACAGTGGCCCCCCGTGAAAGACAGAATTGTGGTTTTCCTGGTGTCACGCCCTCC
CAGTGTGCAAATAAGGGCTGCTGTTTCGACGACACCGTTCGTGGGGTCCCCTGGTGCTTCTATCCTAATA
CCATCGACGTCCCTCCAGAAGAGGAGTGTGAATTTTACCCAACTTTCTTGTACAAAGTGGTGTAAGCGGC
CGCCCTCCTCCTCCTTTCTTGTTCCTTTCACGTCGCCTTCTCGGTTGTAGCTGGCAGACGACGAGTCTTA
CTTTTACGTGTACTTCTCTATAGATGATGTATGATCTCTCTGCATGCGTGTTCGTGCATGTGTCCGTGTG
TTGGGTACGCGTGGTACCCTGCAGGAAGGAAGCTGAGTTGGCTGCTGCCACCGCTGAGCAATAACTAGTA
ATTACTAGCATAACCCCTTGGGGCCTCTAAACGGGTCTTGAGGGGGTTTTTTGCTGAAAGGAGGACAGCT
GATGATTGTCATGCTTGCCATCTGTTTTCTTGCAAGGTCAGAGGAATTCGTAATCATGGTCATAGCTGTT
TCCTGTGTGAAATTGTTATCCGCTCACAATTCCACACAACATACGAGCCGGAAGCATAAAGTGTAAAGCC
TGGGGTGCCTAATGAGTGAGCTAACTCACATTAATTGCGTTGCGCTCACTGCCCGCTTTCCAGTCGGGAA
ACCTGTCGTGCCAGCTGCATTAATGAATCGGCCAACGCGCGGGGAGAGGCGGTTTGCGTATTGGGCGCTC
TTCCGCTTCCTCGCTCACTGACTCGCTGCGCTCGGTCGTTCGGCTGCGGCGAGCGGTATCAGCTCACTCA
AAGGCGGTA
