[The description below was written by a language model from this plasmid's Addgene catalogue record.]
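Description:
pCellFree_G03 TFF1 is a cell-free protein expression plasmid built on the pCellFree_G03 backbone, carrying the human TFF1 gene (trefoil factor 1, also known as pS2). It is maintained in E. coli as a high-copy plasmid under ampicillin selection. The bacterial host serves only for propagating template DNA, as the construct is intended for in vitro transcription-translation reactions rather than expression in living cells. The record does not include a feature table, so the origin of replication and any translation-enhancing leader sequences in the backbone are not stated.

The TFF1 open reading frame was introduced by Gateway recombination cloning and is transcribed from a T7 promoter, so expression depends on T7 RNA polymerase being supplied in the reaction. The use of a T7 terminator sequencing primer suggests that a T7 terminator lies downstream of the insert. The backbone contributes two N-terminal fusion elements, a His tag and EGFP, so the product is a His- and EGFP-tagged TFF1 fusion. The His tag allows affinity capture or detection. The EGFP moiety gives a fluorescent readout that can be used to follow the yield and integrity of the translated protein without purification.

According to the record, the plasmid serves as a standard for benchmarking cell-free expression. It was deposited in connection with a study that compared the performance of four cell-free protein expression systems, where tagged test proteins like this one act as common templates for comparing output across lysates.
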