Addgene plasmid #67047: pCellFree_G03 TFF1
Purpose: Standard for cell-free expression benchmarking.
Depositing lab: Kirill Alexandrov. Depositing organization: University of Queensland. Publication: Performance benchmarking of four cell-free protein expression systems. Gagoski D, Polinkovsky ME, Mureev S, Kunert A, Johnston W, Gambin Y, Alexandrov K. Biotechnol Bioeng. 2015 Aug 24. doi: 10.1002/bit.25814. PubMed 26301602.
Backbone
  Vector backbone: pCellFree_G03
  Vector type: Cell-free expression
Growth in bacteria
  Bacterial resistance: Ampicillin, 100 μg/mL
  Growth temperature: 37°C
  Growth strain: DH5alpha
  Copy number: High Copy
Gene/Insert
  Gene/Insert name: TFF1 (alt name: Trefoil factor 1)
  Species: H. sapiens (human)
  Entrez Gene: TFF1 (a.k.a. BCEI, D21S21, HP1.A, HPS2, pNR-2, pS2)
  Promoter: T7
  Tag / fusion protein: His (N terminal on backbone); EGFP (N terminal on backbone)
  Cloning method: Gateway Cloning
  Sequencing primers: 5′ EGFP-C; 3′ T7 terminal
Terms and licenses: Academic/Nonprofit Terms; Industry Terms: Not Available to Industry
How to cite: pCellFree_G03 TFF1 was a gift from Kirill Alexandrov (Addgene plasmid # 67047 ; http://n2t.net/addgene:67047 ; RRID:Addgene_67047)
